>Addgene plasmid #89319 | pCMV-Tag/M1C448Y | addgene full sequence | sequence record 176270 | Addgene NGS Result
CGTTACATAACTTACGGTAAATGGCCCGCCTGGCTGACCGCCCAACGACCCCCGCCCATTGACGTCAATA
ATGACGTATGTTCCCATAGTAACGCCAATAGGGACTTTCCATTGACGTCAATGGGTGGAGTATTTACGGT
AAACTGCCCACTTGGCAGTACATCAAGTGTATCATATGCCAAGTACGCCCCCTATTGACGTCAATGACGG
TAAATGGCCCGCCTGGCATTATGCCCAGTACATGACCTTATGGGACTTTCCTACTTGGCAGTACATCTAC
GTATTAGTCATCGCTATTACCATGGTGATGCGGTTTTGGCAGTACATCAATGGGCGTGGATAGCGGTTTG
ACTCACGGGGATTTCCAAGTCTCCACCCCATTGACGTCAATGGGAGTTTGTTTTGGCACCAAAATCAACG
GGACTTTCCAAAATGTCGTAACAACTCCGCCCCATTGACGCAAATGGGCGGTAGGCGTGTACGGTGGGAG
GTCTATATAAGCAGAGCTGGTTTAGTGAACCGTCAGATCCGCTAGCGATTACGCCAAGCTCGAAATTAAC
CCTCACTAAAGGGAACAAAAGCTGGAGATCGCGGCGGCGGCAGTGAGAGGCCACCATGAATTCTCCGGGT
GGACGAGGGAAGAAGAAAGGCTCCGGCGGCGCCAGCAACCCGGTGCCTCCCAGGCCTCCGCCCCCTTGCC
TGGCCCCCGCCCCTCCCGCCGCCGGGCCGGCCCCTCCGCCCGAGTCGCCGCATAAGCGGAACCTGTACTA
TTTCTCCTACCCGCTGTTTGTAGGCTTCGCGCTGCTGCGTTTGGTCGCCTTCCACCTGGGGCTCCTCTTC
GTGTGGCTCTGCCAGCGCTTCTCCCGCGCCCTCATGGCAGCCAAGAGGAGCTCCGGGGCCGCGCCAGCAC
CTGCCTCGGCCTCGGCCCCGGCGCCGGTGCCGGGCGGCGAGGCCGAGCGCGTCCGAGTCTTCCACAAACA
GGCCTTCGAGTACATCTCCATTGCCCTGCGCATCGATGAGGATGAGAAAGCAGGACAGAAGGAGCAAGCT
GTGGAATGGTATAAGAAAGGTATTGAAGAACTGGAAAAAGGAATAGCTGTTATAGTTACAGGACAAGGTG
AACAGTGTGAAAGAGCTAGACGCCTTCAAGCTAAAATGATGACTAATTTGGTTATGGCCAAGGACCGCTT
ACAACTTCTAGAGAAGATGCAACCAGTTTTGCCATTTTCCAAGTCACAAACGGACGTCTATAATGACAGT
ACTAACTTGGCATGCCGCAATGGACATCTCCAGTCAGAAAGTGGAGCTGTTCCAAAAAGAAAAGACCCCT
TAACACACACTAGTAATTCACTGCCTCGTTCAAAAACAGTTATGAAAACTGGATCTGCAGGCCTTTCAGG
CCACCATAGAGCACCTAGTTACAGTGGTTTATCCATGGTTTCTGGAGTGAAACAGGGATCTGGTCCTGCT
CCTACCACTCATAAGGGTACTCCGAAAACAAATAGGACAAATAAACCTTCTACCCCTACAACTGCTACTC
GTAAGAAAAAAGACTTGAAGAATTTTAGGAATGTGGACAGCAACCTTGCTAACCTTATAATGAATGAAAT
TGTGGACAATGGAACAGCTGTTAAATTTGATGATATAGCTGGTCAAGACTTGGCAAAACAAGCATTGCAA
GAAATTGTTATTCTTCCTTCTCTGAGGCCTGAGTTGTTCACAGGGCTTAGAGCTCCTGCCAGAGGGCTGT
TACTCTTTGGTCCACCTGGGAATGGGAAGACAATGCTGGCTAAAGCAGTAGCTGCAGAATCGAATGCAAC
CTTCTTTAATATAAGTGCTGCAAGTTTAACTTCAAAATACGTGGGAGAAGGAGAGAAATTGGTGAGGGCT
CTTTTTGCTGTGGCTCGAGAACTTCAACCTTCTATAATTTTTATAGATGAAGTTGATAGCCTTTTGTATG
AAAGAAGAGAAGGGGAGCACGATGCTAGTAGACGCCTAAAAACTGAATTTCTAATAGAATTTGATGGTGT
ACAGTCTGCTGGAGATGACAGAGTACTTGTAATGGGTGCAACTAATAGGCCACAAGAGCTTGATGAGGCT
GTTCTCAGGCGTTTCATCAAACGGGTATATGTGTCTTTACCAAATGAGGAGACAAGACTACTTTTGCTTA
AAAATCTGTTATGTAAACAAGGAAGTCCATTGACCCAAAAAGAACTAGCACAACTTGCTAGAATGACTGA
TGGATACTCAGGAAGTGACCTAACAGCTTTGGCAAAAGATGCAGCACTGGGTCCTATCCGAGAACTAAAA
CCAGAACAGGTGAAGAATATGTCTGCCAGTGAGATGAGAAATATTCGATTATCTGACTTCACTGAATCCT
TGAAAAAAATAAAACGCAGCGTCAGCCCTCAAACTTTAGAAGCGTACATACGTTGGAACAAGGACTTTGG
AGATACCACTGTTTAAGGAAATACCTTTGTAAACCTGCAGAACATTTTACTTAAAAGAGGAAACACAAGA
TCCCCCGGGCTGCAGGAATTCGATATCAAGCTTATCGATACCGTCGACCTCGAGGGGGGGCCCGGTACCT
TAATTAATTAAGGTACCAGGTAAGTGTACCCAATTCGCCCTATAGTGAGTCGTATTACAATTCACTCGAT
CGCCCTTCCCAACAGTTGCGCAGCCTGAATGGCGAATGGAGATCCAATTTTTAAGTGTATAATGTGTTAA
ACTACTGATTCTAATTGTTTGTGTATTTTAGATTCACAGTCCCAAGGCTCATTTCAGGCCCCTCAGTCCT
CACAGTCTGTTCATGATCATAATCAGCCATACCACATTTGTAGAGGTTTTACTTGCTTTAAAAAACCTCC
CACACCTCCCCCTGAACCTGAAACATAAAATGAATGCAATTGTTGTTGTTAACTTGTTTATTGCAGCTTA
TAATGGTTACAAATAAAGCAATAGCATCACAAATTTCACAAATAAAGCATTTTTTTCACTGCATTCTAGT
TGTGGTTTGTCCAAACTCATCAATGTATCTTAACGCGTAAATTGTAAGCGTTAATATTTTGTTAAAATTC
GCGTTAAATTTTTGTTAAATCAGCTCATTTTTTAACCAATAGGCCGAAATCGGCAAAATCCCTTATAAAT
CAAAAGAATAGACCGAGATAGGGT
[37 nt withheld, positions 3175-3211]
AAAGAACGTGGACTCCAACGTCAAAGG
[49 nt withheld, positions 3239-3287]
T
[91 nt withheld, positions 3289-3379]
G
[124 nt withheld, positions 3381-3504]
CAGGTGGCACTTTTCGGGGAAATGTGCGCGGAACCCCTATTTGTTTATTTTTCTAAATACATTCAAATAT
GTATCCGCTCATGAGACAATAACCCTGATAAATGCTTCAATAATATTGAAAAAGGAAGAATCCTGAGGCG
GAAAGAACCAGCTGTGGAATGTGTGTCAGTTAGGGTGTGGAAAGTCCCCAGGCTCCCCAGCAGGCAGAAG
TATGCAAAGCATGCATCTCAATTAGTCAGCAACCAGGTGTGGAAAGTCCCCAGGCTCCCCAGCAGGCAGA
AGTATGCAAAGCATGCATCTCAATTAGTCAGCAACCATAGTCCCGCCCCTAACTCCGCCCATCCCGCCCC
TAACTCCGCCCAGTTCCGCCCATTCTCCGCCCCATGGCTGACTAATTTTTTTTATTTATGCAGAGGCCGA
GGCCGCCTCGGCCTCTGAGCTATTCCAGAAGTAGTGAGGAGGCTTTTTTGGAGGCCTAGGCTTTTGCAAA
GATCGATCAAGAGACAGGATGAGGATCGTTTCGCATGATTGAACAAGATGGATTGCACGCAGGTTCTCCG
GCCGCTTGGGTGGAGAGGCTATTCGGCTATGACTGGGCACAACAGACAATCGGCTGCTCTGATGCCGCCG
TGTTCCGGCTGTCAGCGCAGGGGCGCCCGGTTCTTTTTGTCAAGACCGACCTGTCCGGTGCCCTGAATGA
ACTGCAAGACGAGGCAGCGCGGCTATCGTGGCTGGCCACGACGGGCGTTCCTTGCGCAGCTGTGCTCGAC
GTTGTCACTGAAGCGGGAAGGGACTGGCTGCTATTGGGCGAAGTGCCGGGGCAGGATCTCCTGTCATCTC
ACCTTGCTCCTGCCGAGAAAGTATCCATCATGGCTGATGCAATGCGGCGGCTGCATACGCTTGATCCGGC
TACCTGCCCATTCGACCACCAAGCGAAACATCGCATCGAGCGAGCACGTACTCGGATGGAAGCCGGTCTT
GTCGATCAGGATGATCTGGACGAAGAACATCAGGGGCTCGCGCCAGCCGAACTGTTCGCCAGGCTCAAGG
CGAGCATGCCCGACGGCGAGGATCTCGTCGTGACCCATGGCGATGCCTGCTTGCCGAATATCATGGTGGA
AAATGGCCGCTTTTCTGGATTCATCGACTGTGGCCGGCTGGGTGTGGCGGACCGCTATCAGGACATAGCG
TTGGCTACCCGTGATATTGCTGAAGAACTTGGCGGCGAATGGGCTGACCGCTTCCTCGTGCTTTACGGTA
TCGCCGCTCCCGATTCGCAGCGCATCGCCTTCTATCGCCTTCTTGACGAGTTCTTCTGAGCGGGACTCTG
GGGTTCGAAATGACCGACCAAGCGACGCCCAACCTGCCATCACGAGATTTCGATTCCACCGCCGCCTTCT
ATGAAAGGTTGGGCTTCGGAATCGTTTTCCGGGACGCCGGCTGGATGATCCTCCAGCGCGGGGATCTCAT
GCTGGAGTTCTTCGCCCACCCTAGGGGGAGGCTAACTGAAACACGGAAGGAGACAATACCGGAAGGAACC
CGCGCTATGACGGCAATAAAAAGACAGAATAAAACGCACGGTGTTGGGTCGTTTGTTCATAAACGCGGGG
TTCGGTCCCAGGGCTGGCACTCTGTCGATACCCCACCGAGACCCCATTGGGGCCAATACGCCCGCGTTTC
TTCCTTTTCCCCACCCCACCCCCCAAGTTCGGGTGAAGGCCCAGGGCTCGCAGCCAACGTCGGGGCGGCA
GGCCCTGCCATAGCCTCAGGTTACTCATATATACTTTAGATTGATTTAAAACTTCATTTTTAATTTAAAA
GGATCTAGGTGAAGATCCTTTTTGATAATCTCATGACCAAAATCCCTTAACGTGAGTTTTCGTTCCACTG
AGCGTCAGACCCCGTAGAAAAGATCAAAGGATCTTCTTGAGATCCTTTTTTTCTGCGCGTAATCTGCTGC
TTGCAAACAAAAAAACCACCGCTACCAGCGGTGGTTTGTTTGCCGGATCAAGAGCTACCAACTCTTTTTC
CGAAGGTAACTGGCTTCAGCAGAGCGCAGATACCAAATACTGTTCTTCTAGTGTAGCCGTAGTTAGGCCA
CCACTTCAAGAACTCTGTAGCACCGCCTACATACCTCGCTCTGCTAATCCTGTTACCAGTGGCTGCTGCC
AGTGGCGATAAGTCGTGTCTTACCGGGTTGGACTCAAGACGATAGTTACCGGATAAGGCGCAGCGGTCGG
GCTGAACGGGGGGTTCGTGCACACAGCCCAGCTTGGAGCGAACGACCTACACCGAACTGAGATACCTACA
GCGTGAGCTATGAGAAAGCGCCACGCTTCCCGAAGGGAGAAAGGCGGACAGGTATCCGGTAAGCGGCAGG
GTCGGAACAGGAGAGCGCACGAGGGAGCTTCCAGGGGGAAACGCCTGGTATCTTTATAGTCCTGTCGGGT
TTCGCCACCTCTGACTTGAGCGTCGATTTTTGTGATGCTCGTCAGGGGGGCGGAGCCTATGGAAAAACGC
CAGCAACGCGGCCTTTTTACGGTTCCTGGCCTTTTGCTGGCCTTTTGCTCACATGTTCTTTCCTGCGTTA
TCCCCTGATTCTGTGGATAACCGTATTACCGCCATGCATTAGTTATTAATAGTAATCAATTACGGGGTCA
TTAGTTCATAGCCCATATATGGAGTTCCG
Features (pLannotate 1.2.2; 19 found; start..end, strand, type, name):
      1..304     +  enhancer       CMV enhancer: human cytomegalovirus immediate early enhancer
    305..508     +  promoter       CMV promoter: human cytomegalovirus (CMV) immediate early promoter
    554..572     +  promoter       T3 promoter: promoter for bacteriophage T3 RNA polymerase
    616..2463    +  CDS            SPAST: SPAST_HUMAN - Also known as ADPSP, FSP2, KIAA1083 From Homo sapiens (Human).
   2519..2589    +  misc_feature   MCS (fragment): pBluescript multiple cloning site
   2629..2647    -  promoter       T7 promoter: promoter for bacteriophage T7 RNA polymerase
   2657..2696    +  CDS            lacZα (fragment): LacZα fragment of β-galactosidase; lacZ fragment
   2706..2761    +  intron         small t intron (fragment): SV40 (simian virus 40) small t antigen intron
   2761..2898    +  CDS            large T antigen (fragment): large T antigen from SV40 (simian virus 40)
   2921..3042    +  polyA_signal   SV40 poly(A) signal: SV40 polyadenylation signal
   3076..3504    -  rep_origin     f1 ori (sequence partly withheld): f1 bacteriophage origin of replication; arrow indicates direction of (+) strand synthesis
   3531..3633    +  promoter       AmpR promoter: bla
   3637..3994    +  promoter       SV40 promoter: SV40 enhancer and early promoter
   4029..4823    +  CDS            NeoR/KanR: aminoglycoside phosphotransferase from Tn5; aph(3')-II (or nptII); confers resistance to neomycin, kanamycin, and G418 (Geneticin®)
   4844..4996    +  CDS            ble (fragment): BLE_KLEPN - Experimental evidence at protein level: Swiss-Prot protein existence level 1. Binding protein with a strong affinity to the bleomycin family of antibiotics. Binds to CL990; an antimitotic-antibiotic compound. From Klebsiella pneumoniae.
   5055..5102    +  polyA_signal   HSV TK poly(A) signal: herpes simplex virus thymidine kinase polyadenylation signal (Cole and Stacy, 1985)
   5193..5209    -  polyA_signal   bGH poly(A) signal (fragment): bovine growth hormone polyadenylation signal
   5431..6019    +  rep_origin     ori: high-copy-number ColE1/pMB1/pBR322/pUC origin of replication
   6134..6193    +  enhancer       CMV enhancer (fragment): human cytomegalovirus immediate early enhancer
