[The description below was written by a language model from this plasmid's Addgene catalogue record and pLannotate feature annotations shown in this document.]
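Description:
pCMV-Tag/M1C448Y is a mammalian expression plasmid built on the Stratagene pCMV-Tag backbone that drives production of a mutant form of human spastin (SPAST), the microtubule-severing AAA ATPase encoded by the SPG4 gene. The sequenced construct is about 6.2 kb. It replicates in E. coli from a high-copy ColE1/pUC-type origin and also carries an f1 origin for single-stranded DNA production. A single NeoR/KanR (Tn5 aminoglycoside phosphotransferase) gene serves both hosts. It is preceded by a bacterial bla-type promoter for kanamycin selection in bacteria and by the SV40 enhancer/early promoter for G418 selection in mammalian cells, and it ends in an HSV TK polyadenylation signal.

The expression cassette consists of the CMV immediate-early enhancer and promoter, the spastin coding sequence, and an SV40 poly(A) signal. T3 and T7 promoters flank the insert and serve as sequencing primer sites. The insert encodes the full-length M1 isoform, translated from the first start codon, with the C448Y substitution, which the associated publication title describes as a pathogenic mutation. The first 194 bp of the 5'UTR were deleted. The native M1 Kozak context was replaced with an optimal one so that ribosomes do not leak through to the downstream M87 start codon, and M1 is therefore the product made. Cloning destroyed the restriction sites used and removed the vector's myc tag, so the protein is untagged and must be detected with an anti-spastin antibody. The plasmid is intended for expressing mutant M1 spastin in mammalian cells, and the associated work examined gain-of-function effects of the mutation on microtubule dynamics.
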