Addgene plasmid #89319: pCMV-Tag/M1C448Y
Purpose: expression of M1 C448Y spastin in mammalian cells
Depositing lab: Peter Baas. Depositing organization: Drexel University. Publication: Pathogenic mutation of spastin has gain-of-function effects on microtubule dynamics. Solowska JM, D'Rozario M, Jean DC, Davidson MW, Marenda DR, Baas PW. J Neurosci. 2014 Jan 29;34(5):1856-67. doi: 10.1523/JNEUROSCI.3309-13.2014. PubMed 24478365.
Backbone
  Vector backbone: pCMV-Tag
  Backbone manufacturer: Stratagene
  Backbone size w/o insert (bp): 4300
  Vector type: Mammalian Expression
  Selectable markers: Neomycin (select with G418)
Growth in bacteria
  Bacterial resistance: Kanamycin, 50 μg/mL
  Growth temperature: 37°C
  Growth strain: DH5alpha
  Copy number: Unknown
Gene/Insert
  Gene/Insert name: spastin (alt names: SPAST; NM 014946)
  Species: H. sapiens (human)
  Insert size (bp): 1929
  Mutation: 1-194 bp of 5'UTR deleted, C448Y
  Entrez Gene: SPAST (a.k.a. ADPSP, FSP2, SPG4)
  Promoter: CMV
  Cloning method: Restriction Enzyme; 5′ cloning site EcoICR I/EcoRV (destroyed during cloning); 3′ cloning site BamH I/Bgl II (destroyed during cloning)
  Sequencing primers: 5′ T3; 3′ T7
Terms and licenses: Academic/Nonprofit Terms; Industry Terms: Not Available to Industry
Depositor comments: Cloning of spastin cDNA into pCMV-Tag EcoICR I and BamH I sites removed myc tag. To detect spastin use anti-spastin antibody.The endogenous M1 Kozak sequence was replaced with an optimal Kozak sequence to prevent leaky translation of M87 spastin.
How to cite: pCMV-Tag/M1C448Y was a gift from Peter Baas (Addgene plasmid # 89319 ; http://n2t.net/addgene:89319 ; RRID:Addgene_89319)
